Addgene plasmid #205124: SLIT1A-c003
Purpose: SLIT1 protein expression
Depositing lab: Paul Brennan. Depositing organization: University of Oxford.
Backbone
  Vector backbone: pHL-avitag3
  Backbone size w/o insert (bp): 4706
  Vector type: Mammalian Expression
Growth in bacteria
  Bacterial resistance: Ampicillin, 100 μg/mL
  Growth temperature: 37°C
  Growth strain: DH5alpha
  Copy number: High Copy
Gene/Insert
  Gene/Insert name: SLIT1
  Species: H. sapiens (human)
  Mutation: WT
  Entrez Gene: SLIT1 (a.k.a. MEGF4, SLIL1, SLIT-1, SLIT3)
  Tag / fusion protein: PTPRSsp (N terminal on insert); AviTag-6His (C terminal on insert)
  Cloning method: Restriction Enzyme; 5′ cloning site AgeI (not destroyed); 3′ cloning site KpnI (not destroyed)
Terms and licenses: Academic/Nonprofit Terms; Industry Terms: Not Available to Industry
Depositor comments: Encodes residues 916-1534. Can be biotinylated.
How to cite: SLIT1A-c003 was a gift from Paul Brennan (Addgene plasmid # 205124 ; http://n2t.net/addgene:205124 ; RRID:Addgene_205124)
