[The description below was written by a language model from this plasmid's Addgene catalogue record and pLannotate feature annotations shown in this document.]
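Description:
SLIT1A-c003 is a mammalian expression plasmid built on the pHL-avitag3 backbone for producing a secreted fragment of human SLIT1, the Roundabout-receptor ligand that acts as a guidance cue in axon navigation and cell migration. The insert is wild-type sequence covering residues 916–1534, i.e. a C-terminal portion of the protein rather than the full-length ligand, cloned between AgeI and KpnI sites that both remain intact. The sequenced plasmid is about 6.1 kb, and the annotated SLIT1 coding region of roughly 1.9 kb is consistent with that residue range.

Expression is driven by a CAG-type arrangement: the human CMV immediate-early enhancer joined to the chicken β-actin promoter, which spans the origin of the circular map and is detected as several fragments, followed by the chimeric chicken β-actin/rabbit β-globin intron. A rabbit β-globin polyadenylation signal terminates the transcript. The short "HBB" hits flanking the insert appear to be β-globin-derived sequence belonging to the intron and 3′ region rather than separate coding payloads. According to the catalogue fields, the SLIT1 fragment is preceded by a PTPRS-derived signal peptide, which should direct the product into the secretory pathway, and followed by a C-terminal AviTag and 6×His tag. These small elements were not picked up as separate features in the annotation. The His tag permits metal-affinity purification, and the AviTag allows site-specific biotinylation by BirA, as the depositor notes, which is useful for immobilisation or streptavidin-based binding assays.

In bacteria, the plasmid replicates from a high-copy ColE1/pUC-type origin and is selected with ampicillin through the bla gene. Residual lac promoter/operator and lacI fragments are backbone remnants. No mammalian selection marker is annotated, which suggests use in transient transfection.
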