Features (pLannotate 1.2.2; 20 found; start..end, strand, type, name):
      1..22      +  promoter       chicken β-actin promoter (fragment): No description available
    136..157     +  promoter       chicken β-actin promoter (fragment): No description available
    164..587     +  intron         chimeric intron (fragment): chimera between introns from chicken β-actin and rabbit β-globin
    585..683     +  CDS            HBB (fragment): HBB_LEPEU - Experimental evidence at protein level: Swiss-Prot protein existence level 1. Involved in oxygen transport from the lung to the various peripheral tissues. From Lepus europaeus (European hare).
    759..2624    +  CDS            SLIT1 (fragment): SLIT1_HUMAN - Also known as KIAA0813, MEGF4, SLIL1. Experimental evidence at protein level: Swiss-Prot protein existence level 1. Thought to act as molecular guidance cue in cellular migration, and function appears to be mediated by interaction with roundabout homolog receptors. During neural development involved in axonal navigation at the ventral midline of the neural tube and projection of axons to different regions (By similarity). SLIT1 and SLIT2 together seem to be essential for midline guidance in the forebrain by acting as repulsive signal preventing inappropriate midline crossing by a
   2755..2829    +  CDS            HBB (fragment): HBB_PONPY - Experimental evidence at transcript level: Swiss-Prot protein existence level 2. Involved in oxygen transport from the lung to the various peripheral tissues. From Pongo pygmaeus (Bornean orangutan).
   2900..2955    +  polyA_signal   β-globin poly(A) signal: rabbit β-globin polyadenylation signal (Gil and Proudfoot, 1987)
   3340..3356    -  protein_bind   lac operator: The lac repressor binds to the lac operator to inhibit transcription in E. coli. This inhibition can be relieved by adding lactose or isopropyl-β-D-thiogalactopyranoside (IPTG). lac repressor encoded by lacI
   3364..3394    -  promoter       lac promoter: promoter for the E. coli lac operon
   3409..3430    -  protein_bind   CAP binding site: CAP binding activates transcription in the presence of cAMP. E. coli catabolite activator protein
   3446..3547    -  CDS            lacI (fragment): LACI_ECOLI - Experimental evidence at protein level: Swiss-Prot protein existence level 1. Repressor of the lactose operon. Binds allolactose as an inducer. From Escherichia coli (strain K12).
   3730..4318    -  rep_origin     ori: high-copy-number ColE1/pMB1/pBR322/pUC origin of replication
   4489..5349    -  CDS            AmpR: β-lactamase; bla; confers resistance to ampicillin, carbenicillin, and related antibiotics
   5350..5454    -  promoter       AmpR promoter: bla
   5485..5864    +  enhancer       CMV enhancer: human cytomegalovirus immediate early enhancer
   5866..5987    +  promoter       chicken β-actin promoter (fragment): contains a 21-bp deletion relative to the standard chicken β-actin promoter
   5997..6018    +  promoter       chicken β-actin promoter (fragment): No description available
   6033..6054    +  promoter       chicken β-actin promoter (fragment): No description available
   6060..6081    +  promoter       chicken β-actin promoter (fragment): No description available
   6106..6127    +  promoter       chicken β-actin promoter (fragment): No description available
>Addgene plasmid #205124 | SLIT1A-c003 | addgene full sequence | sequence record 412475 | Addgene NGS Result
GGGGGGGGGGGGGGGGGGGGGGGGGGGGGGGGGGGGGGGGGGGGGGGGGGGGGGGGGGGGGGGGGGGGGG
GGGGGGGGGGGGGGGGGGGGGGGGGGGGGGGGGGGGGGGGGGGGGGGGGGGGGGGGGGGGGGGGGGGGGG
GGGGGGGGGGGGGGGGGSGGGGGGGGGSGGGGCCGCNCTSGGGCCGGGGAGGGCTCGGGGGAGGGGCGCG
GCGGCCCCCGGAGCGCCGGCGGCTGTCGAGGCGCGGCGAGCCGCAGCCATTGCCTTTTATGGTAATCGTG
CGAGAGGGCGCAGGGACTTCCTTTGTCCCAAATCTGTGCGGAGCCGAAATCTGGGAGGCGCCGCCGCACC
CCCTCTAGCGGGCGCGGGGCGAAGCGGTGCGGCGCCGGCAGGAAGGAAATGGGCGGGGAGGGCCTTCGTG
CGTCGCCGCGCCGCCGTCCCCTTCTCCCTCTCCAGCCTCGGGGCTGTCCGCGGGGGGACGGCTGCCTTCG
GGGGGGACGGGGCAGGGCGGGGTTCGGCTTCTGGCGTGTGACCGGCGGCTCTAGAGCCTCTGCTAACCAT
GTTCATGCCTTCTTCTTTTTCCTACAGCTCCTGGGCAACGTGCTGGTTATTGTGCTGTCTCATCATTTTG
GCAAAGAATTGCGGCCGTCTCAGGCCGAATTCAAGCTTGCCACCATGGGGATCCTTCCCAGCCCTGGGAT
GCCTGCGCTGCTCTCCCTCGTGAGCCTTCTCTCCGTGCTGCTGATGGGTTGCGTAGCTGAAACCGGTGGT
CCTCCAACGCTGGCTGTCCAGGCCAAGTGTGATCTCTGCTTGTCCAGTCCGTGCCAGAACCAGGGCACCT
GCCACAACGACCCCCTTGAGGTGTACAGGTGCGCCTGCCCCAGCGGCTATAAGGGTCGAGACTGTGAGGT
GTCCCTGGACAGCTGTTCCAGTGGCCCCTGTGAAAATGGGGGCACCTGCCATGCACAGGAGGGCGAGGAT
GCCCCGTTCACGTGCTCCTGTCCCACCGGCTTTGAAGGACCAACCTGTGGGGTGAACACAGATGACTGTG
TGGATCATGCCTGTGCCAATGGGGGCGTCTGTGTGGATGGTGTGGGCAACTACACCTGCCAGTGCCCCCT
GCAGTATGAGGGAAAGGCCTGTGAGCAGCTGGTGGACTTGTGCTCTCCGGATCTGAACCCATGTCAACAC
GAGGCCCAGTGTGTGGGCACCCCGGATGGGCCCAGGTGTGAGTGCATGCCAGGTTATGCAGGTGACAACT
GCAGTGAGAACCAGGATGACTGCAGGGACCACCGCTGCCAGAATGGGGCCCAGTGTATGGATGAAGTCAA
CAGCTACTCCTGCCTCTGTGCTGAGGGCTACAGTGGACAGCTCTGTGAGATCCCTCCCCATCTGCCTGCC
CCCAAGAGCCCCTGTGAGGGGACTGAGTGCCAGAATGGGGCCAACTGTGTGGACCAGGGCAACAGGCCTG
TGTGCCAGTGCCTCCCAGGCTTCGGTGGCCCTGAGTGTGAGAAGTTGCTCAGTGTCAACTTTGTGGATCG
GGACACTTACCTGCAGTTCACTGACCTGCAAAACTGGCCACGGGCCAACATCACGTTGCAGGTCTCCACG
GCAGAGGACAATGGGATCCTTCTGTACAACGGGGACAACGACCACATTGCAGTTGAGCTGTACCAGGGCC
ATGTGCGTGTCAGCTACGACCCAGGCAGCTACCCCAGCTCTGCCATCTACAGTGCTGAGACGATCAACGA
TGGGCAATTCCACACCGTTGAGCTGGTTGCCTTTGACCAGATGGTGAATCTCTCCATTGATGGCGGGAGC
CCCATGACCATGGACAACTTTGGCAAACATTACACGCTCAACAGCGAGGCGCCACTCTATGTGGGAGGGA
TGCCCGTGGATGTCAACTCAGCTGCCTTCCGCCTGTGGCAGATCCTCAACGGCACCGGCTTCCACGGTTG
CATCCGAAACCTGTACATCAACAACGAGCTGCAGGACTTCACCAAGACGCAGATGAAGCCAGGCGTGGTG
CCAGGCTGCGAACCCTGCCGCAAGCTCTACTGCCTGCATGGCATCTGCCAGCCCAATGCCACCCCAGGGC
CCATGTGCCACTGCGAGGCTGGCTGGGTGGGCCTGCACTGTGACCAGCCCGCTGACGGCCCCTGCCATGG
CCACAAGTGTGTCCATGGGCAATGCGTGCCCCTCGACGCTCTTTCCTACAGCTGCCAGTGCCAGGATGGG
TACTCGGGGGCACTGTGCAACCAGGCCGGGGCCCTGGCAGAGCCCTGCAGAGGCCTGCAGTGCCTGCATG
GCCACTGCCAGGCCTCAGGCACCAAGGGGGCACACTGTGTGTGTGACCCCGGCTTTTCGGGCGAGCTGTG
TGAGCAAGAGTCCGAGTGCCGGGGGGACCCTGTCCGGGACTTTCACCAGGTCCAGAGGGGCTATGCCATC
TGCCAGACCACGCGCCCCCTGTCATGGGTGGAGTGCCGGGGCTCGTGCCCAGGCCAGGGCTGCTGCCAGG
GCCTTCGGCTGAAGCGGAGGAAGTTCACCTTTGAGTGCAGCGATGGGACCTCTTTTGCCGAGGAGGTGGA
AAAGCCCACCAAGTGTGGCTGTGCCCTCTGCGCAGGTACCGGAGGTTCCGGTGGTTCCGGTCTGAATGAT
ATCTTTGAAGCTCAGAAGATTGAATGGCATGAAGGACGTACCAAGCACCACCATCACCATCACTAATGAT
CACTCGAGACTAGTATCGCGATAATTCACTCCTCAGGTGCAGGCTGCCTATCAGAAGGTGGTGGCTGGTG
TGGCCAATGCCCTGGCTCACAAATACCACTGAGATCTTTTTCCCTCTGCCAAAAATTATGGGGACATCAT
GAAGCCCCTTGAGCATCTGACTTCTGGCTAATAAAGGAAATTTATTTTCATTGCAATAGTGTGTTGGAAT
TTTTTGTGTCTCTCACTCGGAAGGACATATGGGAGGGCAAATCATTTAAAACATCAGAATGAGTATTTGG
TTTAGAGTTTGGCAACATATGCCCATATGCTGGCTGCCATGAACAAAGGTTGGCTATAAAGAGGTCATCA
GTATATGAAACAGCCCCCTGCTGTCCATTCCTTATTCCATAGAAAAGCCTTGACTTGAGGTTAGATTTTT
TTTATATTTTGTTTTGTGTTATTTTTTTCTTTAACATCCCTAAAATTTTCCTTACATGTTTTACTAGCCA
GATTTTTCCTCCTCTCCTGACTACTCCCAGTCATAGCTGTCCCTCTTCTCTTATGGAGATCCCTCGACCT
GCAGCCCAAGCTTGGCGTAATCATGGTCATAGCTGTTTCCTGTGTGAAATTGTTATCCGCTCACAATTCC
ACACAACATACGAGCCGGAAGCATAAAGTGTAAAGCCTGGGGTGCCTAATGAGTGAGCTAACTCACATTA
ATTGCGTTGCGCTCACTGCCCGCTTTCCAGTCGGGAAACCTGTCGTGCCAGCGGATCGATCCGCTGCATT
AATGAATCGGCCAACGCGCGGGGAGAGGCGGTTTGCGTATTGGGCGCTCTTCCGCTTCCTCGCTCACTGA
CTCGCTGCGCTCGGTCGTTCGGCTGCGGCGAGCGGTATCAGCTCACTCAAAGGCGGTAATACGGTTATCC
ACAGAATCAGGGGATAACGCAGGAAAGAACATGTGAGCAAAAGGCCAGCAAAAGGCCAGGAACCGTAAAA
AGGCCGCGTTGCTGGCGTTTTTCCATAGGCTCCGCCCCCCTGACGAGCATCACAAAAATCGACGCTCAAG
TCAGAGGTGGCGAAACCCGACAGGACTATAAAGATACCAGGCGTTTCCCCCTGGAAGCTCCCTCGTGCGC
TCTCCTGTTCCGACCCTGCCGCTTACCGGATACCTGTCCGCCTTTCTCCCTTCGGGAAGCGTGGCGCTTT
CTCATAGCTCACGCTGTAGGTATCTCAGTTCGGTGTAGGTCGTTCGCTCCAAGCTGGGCTGTGTGCACGA
ACCCCCCGTTCAGCCCGACCGCTGCGCCTTATCCGGTAACTATCGTCTTGAGTCCAACCCGGTAAGACAC
GACTTATCGCCACTGGCAGCAGCCACTGGTAACAGGATTAGCAGAGCGAGGTATGTAGGCGGTGCTACAG
AGTTCTTGAAGTGGTGGCCTAACTACGGCTACACTAGAAGAACAGTATTTGGTATCTGCGCTCTGCTGAA
GCCAGTTACCTTCGGAAAAAGAGTTGGTAGCTCTTGATCCGGCAAACAAACCACCGCTGGTAGCGGTGGT
TTTTTTGTTTGCAAGCAGCAGATTACGCGCAGAAAAAAAGGATCTCAAGAAGATCCTTTGATCTTTTCTA
CGGGGTCTGACGCTCAGTGGAACGAAAACTCACGTTAAGGGATTTTGGTCATGAGATTATCAAAAAGGAT
CTTCACCTAGATCCTTTTAAATTAAAAATGAAGTTTTAAATCAATCTAAAGTATATATGAGTAAACTTGG
TCTGACAGTTACCAATGCTTAATCAGTGAGGCACCTATCTCAGCGATCTGTCTATTTCGTTCATCCATAG
TTGCCTGACTCCCCGTCGTGTAGATAACTACGATACGGGAGGGCTTACCATCTGGCCCCAGTGCTGCAAT
GATACCGCGAGACCCACGCTCACCGGCTCCAGATTTATCAGCAATAAACCAGCCAGCCGGAAGGGCCGAG
CGCAGAAGTGGTCCTGCAACTTTATCCGCCTCCATCCAGTCTATTAATTGTTGCCGGGAAGCTAGAGTAA
GTAGTTCGCCAGTTAATAGTTTGCGCAACGTTGTTGCCATTGCTACAGGCATCGTGGTGTCACGCTCGTC
GTTTGGTATGGCTTCATTCAGCTCCGGTTCCCAACGATCAAGGCGAGTTACATGATCCCCCATGTTGTGC
AAAAAAGCGGTTAGCTCCTTCGGTCCTCCGATCGTTGTCAGAAGTAAGTTGGCCGCAGTGTTATCACTCA
TGGTTATGGCAGCACTGCATAATTCTCTTACTGTCATGCCATCCGTAAGATGCTTTTCTGTGACTGGTGA
GTACTCAACCAAGTCATTCTGAGAATAGTGTATGCGGCGACCGAGTTGCTCTTGCCCGGCGTCAATACGG
GATAATACCGCGCCACATAGCAGAACTTTAAAAGTGCTCATCATTGGAAAACGTTCTTCGGGGCGAAAAC
TCTCAAGGATCTTACCGCTGTTGAGATCCAGTTCGATGTAACCCACTCGTGCACCCAACTGATCTTCAGC
ATCTTTTACTTTCACCAGCGTTTCTGGGTGAGCAAAAACAGGAAGGCAAAATGCCGCAAAAAAGGGAATA
AGGGCGACACGGAAATGTTGAATACTCATACTCTTCCTTTTTCAATATTATTGAAGCATTTATCAGGGTT
ATTGTCTCATGAGCGGATACATATTTGAATGTATTTAGAAAAATAAACAAATAGGGGTTCCGCGCACATT
TCCCCGAAAAGTGCCACCTGGGTCGACATTGATTATTGACTAGTTATTAATAGTAATCAATTACGGGGTC
ATTAGTTCATAGCCCATATATGGAGTTCCGCGTTACATAACTTACGGTAAATGGCCCGCCTGGCTGACCG
CCCAACGACCCCCGCCCATTGACGTCAATAATGACGTATGTTCCCATAGTAACGCCAATAGGGACTTTCC
ATTGACGTCAATGGGTGGAGTATTTACGGTAAACTGCCCACTTGGCAGTACATCAAGTGTATCATATGCC
AAGTACGCCCCCTATTGACGTCAATGACGGTAAATGGCCCGCCTGGCATTATGCCCAGTACATGACCTTA
TGGGACTTTCCTACTTGGCAGTACATCTACGTATTAGTCATCGCTATTACCATGGTCGAGGTGAGCCCCA
CGTTCTGCTTCACTCTCCCCATCTCCCCCCCCTCCCCACCCCCAATTTTGTATTTATTTATTTTTTAATT
ATTTTGTGCAGCGATGGGGGCGGGGGGGGGGGGGGGGGSSSSSSSNGGGGGGGGGGGGGGGGGGGGGGGG
GGGGGGGGGGGGGGGGGGGGGGGGGGGGGGGGGGGGNNNGGGGGGGGGGGGGGGGGGGGGGGGGGGGGGG
GGGGGGGGGGGGGGGGGGGGGGGGGGGGGGGGGGGGGGGG
