>Addgene plasmid #205124 | SLIT1A-c003 | depositor partial sequence | sequence record 399328 | ORF of expressed gene of interest
ATGGGGATCCTTCCCAGCCCTGGGATGCCTGCGCTGCTCTCCCTCGTGAGCCTTCTCTCCGTGCTGCTGA
TGGGTTGCGTAGCTGAAACCGGTGGTCCTCCAACGCTGGCTGTCCAGGCCAAGTGTGATCTCTGCTTGTC
CAGTCCGTGCCAGAACCAGGGCACCTGCCACAACGACCCCCTTGAGGTGTACAGGTGCGCCTGCCCCAGC
GGCTATAAGGGTCGAGACTGTGAGGTGTCCCTGGACAGCTGTTCCAGTGGCCCCTGTGAAAATGGGGGCA
CCTGCCATGCACAGGAGGGCGAGGATGCCCCGTTCACGTGCTCCTGTCCCACCGGCTTTGAAGGACCAAC
CTGTGGGGTGAACACAGATGACTGTGTGGATCATGCCTGTGCCAATGGGGGCGTCTGTGTGGATGGTGTG
GGCAACTACACCTGCCAGTGCCCCCTGCAGTATGAGGGAAAGGCCTGTGAGCAGCTGGTGGACTTGTGCT
CTCCGGATCTGAACCCATGTCAACACGAGGCCCAGTGTGTGGGCACCCCGGATGGGCCCAGGTGTGAGTG
CATGCCAGGTTATGCAGGTGACAACTGCAGTGAGAACCAGGATGACTGCAGGGACCACCGCTGCCAGAAT
GGGGCCCAGTGTATGGATGAAGTCAACAGCTACTCCTGCCTCTGTGCTGAGGGCTACAGTGGACAGCTCT
GTGAGATCCCTCCCCATCTGCCTGCCCCCAAGAGCCCCTGTGAGGGGACTGAGTGCCAGAATGGGGCCAA
CTGTGTGGACCAGGGCAACAGGCCTGTGTGCCAGTGCCTCCCAGGCTTCGGTGGCCCTGAGTGTGAGAAG
TTGCTCAGTGTCAACTTTGTGGATCGGGACACTTACCTGCAGTTCACTGACCTGCAAAACTGGCCACGGG
CCAACATCACGTTGCAGGTCTCCACGGCAGAGGACAATGGGATCCTTCTGTACAACGGGGACAACGACCA
CATTGCAGTTGAGCTGTACCAGGGCCATGTGCGTGTCAGCTACGACCCAGGCAGCTACCCCAGCTCTGCC
ATCTACAGTGCTGAGACGATCAACGATGGGCAATTCCACACCGTTGAGCTGGTTGCCTTTGACCAGATGG
TGAATCTCTCCATTGATGGCGGGAGCCCCATGACCATGGACAACTTTGGCAAACATTACACGCTCAACAG
CGAGGCGCCACTCTATGTGGGAGGGATGCCCGTGGATGTCAACTCAGCTGCCTTCCGCCTGTGGCAGATC
CTCAACGGCACCGGCTTCCACGGTTGCATCCGAAACCTGTACATCAACAACGAGCTGCAGGACTTCACCA
AGACGCAGATGAAGCCAGGCGTGGTGCCAGGCTGCGAACCCTGCCGCAAGCTCTACTGCCTGCATGGCAT
CTGCCAGCCCAATGCCACCCCAGGGCCCATGTGCCACTGCGAGGCTGGCTGGGTGGGCCTGCACTGTGAC
CAGCCCGCTGACGGCCCCTGCCATGGCCACAAGTGTGTCCATGGGCAATGCGTGCCCCTCGACGCTCTTT
CCTACAGCTGCCAGTGCCAGGATGGGTACTCGGGGGCACTGTGCAACCAGGCCGGGGCCCTGGCAGAGCC
CTGCAGAGGCCTGCAGTGCCTGCATGGCCACTGCCAGGCCTCAGGCACCAAGGGGGCACACTGTGTGTGT
GACCCCGGCTTTTCGGGCGAGCTGTGTGAGCAAGAGTCCGAGTGCCGGGGGGACCCTGTCCGGGACTTTC
ACCAGGTCCAGAGGGGCTATGCCATCTGCCAGACCACGCGCCCCCTGTCATGGGTGGAGTGCCGGGGCTC
GTGCCCAGGCCAGGGCTGCTGCCAGGGCCTTCGGCTGAAGCGGAGGAAGTTCACCTTTGAGTGCAGCGAT
GGGACCTCTTTTGCCGAGGAGGTGGAAAAGCCCACCAAGTGTGGCTGTGCCCTCTGCGCAGGTACCGGAG
GTTCCGGTGGTTCCGGTCTGAATGATATCTTTGAAGCTCAGAAGATTGAATGGCATGAAGGACGTACCAA
GCACCACCATCACCATCACTAA
